Addgene plasmid #157773: pCMV superYFP-AURKA K162M-mTurq2
Purpose: Expression of AuroraA kinase-dead biosensor under CMV promoter
Depositing lab: Marc Tramier. Publication: Aurora kinase A localises to mitochondria to control organelle dynamics and energy production. Bertolin G, Bulteau AL, Alves-Guerra MC, Burel A, Lavault MT, Gavard O, Le Bras S, Gagne JP, Poirier GG, Le Borgne R, Prigent C, Tramier M. eLife. 2018 Aug 2;7. pii: 38111. doi: 10.7554/eLife.38111. PubMed 30070631.
Backbone
  Vector backbone: pEGFP-C1
  Backbone manufacturer: Clontech
  Backbone size w/o insert (bp): 6167
  Vector type: Mammalian Expression
Growth in bacteria
  Bacterial resistance: Kanamycin, 50 μg/mL
  Growth temperature: 37°C
  Growth strain: DH5alpha
  Copy number: High Copy
Gene/Insert
  Gene/Insert name: AURKA
  Species: H. sapiens (human)
  Insert size (bp): 1223
  Mutation: AURKA K162M is a kinase-dead version of AURKA
  Entrez Gene: AURKA (a.k.a. AIK, ARK1, AURA, BTAK, PPP1R47, STK15, STK6, STK7)
  Promoter: CMV
  Tag / fusion protein: superYFP (N terminal on insert); mTurquoise2 (C terminal on backbone)
  Cloning method: Restriction Enzyme; 5′ cloning site EcoRI (not destroyed); 3′ cloning site BamHI (not destroyed)
  Sequencing primers: 5′ pCMV; 3′ TTTAAAGCAAGTAAAACCTC
Terms and licenses: Academic/Nonprofit Terms; Industry Terms: Not Available to Industry
How to cite: pCMV superYFP-AURKA K162M-mTurq2 was a gift from Marc Tramier (Addgene plasmid # 157773 ; http://n2t.net/addgene:157773 ; RRID:Addgene_157773)
