[The description below was written by a language model from this plasmid's Addgene catalogue record and pLannotate feature annotations shown in this document.]
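Description:
pCMV superYFP-AURKA K162M-mTurq2 is a mammalian expression plasmid built on the Clontech pEGFP-C1 backbone, encoding a kinase-dead version of a fluorescent Aurora kinase A biosensor. It is maintained in E. coli through a high-copy ColE1/pUC-type origin and selected with kanamycin. The Tn5 NeoR/KanR gene sits downstream of both a bacterial (bla) promoter and the SV40 enhancer/early promoter and ends with an HSV TK polyadenylation signal, so the same marker can also confer G418 resistance in mammalian cells. An f1 origin is present as well. The sequenced record is 6,592 nt long.

The payload is a single open reading frame driven by the human CMV immediate-early enhancer and promoter and terminated by an SV40 poly(A) signal. Human AURKA was inserted between retained EcoRI and BamHI sites. It is fused at its N-terminus to a yellow fluorescent protein and at its C-terminus to the cyan protein mTurquoise2. The catalogue calls the yellow protein superYFP, while the automated annotation matches it to dLanYFP from Branchiostoma lanceolatum. Flanking the kinase with a cyan and yellow pair is the usual layout for an intramolecular FRET sensor, in which conformational change of the kinase would alter energy transfer between the two fluorophores, although the record itself describes the construct only as a biosensor. The K162M substitution renders AURKA catalytically inactive, so this plasmid plausibly serves as the inactive counterpart to a wild-type sensor. The associated work concerns AURKA localisation to mitochondria and its role in organelle dynamics and energy production. Short fragments annotated as ble, bGH poly(A) and SV40 large T antigen appear to be backbone remnants or partial annotation matches rather than functional elements.
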