Features (pLannotate 1.2.2; 16 found; start..end, strand, type, name):
    329..433     -  promoter       AmpR promoter: bla
    460..888     +  rep_origin     f1 ori (sequence partly withheld): f1 bacteriophage origin of replication; arrow indicates direction of (+) strand synthesis
    922..1043    -  polyA_signal   SV40 poly(A) signal: SV40 polyadenylation signal
   1066..1149    -  CDS            large T antigen (fragment): large T antigen from SV40 (simian virus 40)
   1168..1851    -  CDS            mTurquoise2: mTurquoise2 is a basic (constitutively fluorescent) cyan fluorescent protein published in 2012, derived from Aequorea victoria. It is reported to be a rapidly-maturing monomer with very low acid sensitivity.
   1873..3081    -  CDS            AURKA: AURKA_HUMAN - Also known as AIK, AIRK1, ARK1, AURA, AYK1, BTAK, IAK1, STK15, STK6. Experimental evidence at protein level: Swiss-Prot protein existence level 1. Mitotic serine/threonine kinase that contributes to the regulation of cell cycle progression (PubMed:26246606, PubMed:12390251, PubMed:18615013, PubMed:11039908, PubMed:17125279, PubMed:17360485). Associates with the centrosome and the spindle microtubules during mitosis and plays a critical role in various mitotic events including the establishment of mitotic spindle, centrosome duplication, centrosome separation as well as maturation
   3097..3804    -  CDS            dLanYFP: dLanYFP is a basic (constitutively fluorescent) green/yellow fluorescent protein published in 2013, derived from Branchiostoma lanceolatum.
   3805..3832    -  misc_feature   MCS (fragment): multiple cloning site
   3855..4058    -  promoter       CMV promoter: human cytomegalovirus (CMV) immediate early promoter
   4059..4362    -  enhancer       CMV enhancer: human cytomegalovirus immediate early enhancer
   4537..5125    -  rep_origin     ori: high-copy-number ColE1/pMB1/pBR322/pUC origin of replication
   5347..5363    +  polyA_signal   bGH poly(A) signal (fragment): bovine growth hormone polyadenylation signal
   5454..5501    -  polyA_signal   HSV TK poly(A) signal: herpes simplex virus thymidine kinase polyadenylation signal (Cole and Stacy, 1985)
   5560..5712    -  CDS            ble (fragment): BLE_KLEPN - Experimental evidence at protein level: Swiss-Prot protein existence level 1. Binding protein with a strong affinity to the bleomycin family of antibiotics. Binds to CL990; an antimitotic-antibiotic compound. From Klebsiella pneumoniae.
   5733..6527    -  CDS            NeoR/KanR: aminoglycoside phosphotransferase from Tn5; aph(3')-II (or nptII); confers resistance to neomycin, kanamycin, and G418 (Geneticin®)
   6562..327     -  promoter       SV40 promoter (across the origin): SV40 enhancer and early promoter
>Addgene plasmid #157773 | pCMV superYFP-AURKA K162M-mTurq2 | addgene full sequence | sequence record 318741 | Addgene NGS Result
CCTCACTACTTCTGGAATAGCTCAGAGGCCGAGGCGGCCTCGGCCTCTGCATAAATAAAAAAAATTAGTC
AGCCATGGGGCGGAGAATGGGCGGAACTGGGCGGAGTTAGGGGCGGGATGGGCGGAGTTAGGGGCGGGAC
TATGGTTGCTGACTAATTGAGATGCATGCTTTGCATACTTCTGCCTGCTGGGGAGCCTGGGGACTTTCCA
CACCTGGTTGCTGACTAATTGAGATGCATGCTTTGCATACTTCTGCCTGCTGGGGAGCCTGGGGACTTTC
CACACCCTAACTGACACACATTCCACAGCTGGTTCTTTCCGCCTCAGGACTCTTCCTTTTTCAATATTAT
TGAAGCATTTATCAGGGTTATTGTCTCATGAGCGGATACATATTTGAATGTATTTAGAAAAATAAACAAA
TAGGGGTTCCGCGCACATTTCCCCGAAAAGTGCCACCTG
[124 nt withheld, positions 460-583]
C
[91 nt withheld, positions 585-675]
A
[49 nt withheld, positions 677-725]
CCTTTGACGTTGGAGTCCACGTTCTTT
[37 nt withheld, positions 753-789]
ACCCTATCTCGGTCTATTCTTTTGATTTATAAGGGATTTTGCCGATTTCGGCCTATTGGTTAAAAAATGA
GCTGATTTAACAAAAATTTAACGCGAATTTTAACAAAATATTAACGCTTACAATTTACGCCTTAAGATAC
ATTGATGAGTTTGGACAAACCACAACTAGAATGCAGTGAAAAAAATGCTTTATTTGTGAAATTTGTGATG
CTATTGCTTTATTTGTAACCATTATAAGCTGCAATAAACAAGTTAACAACAACAATTGCATTCATTTTAT
GTTTCAGGTTCAGGGGGAGGTGTGGGAGGTTTTTTAAAGCAAGTAAAACCTCTACAAATGTGGTATGGCT
GATTATGATCTAGAGTCGCGGCCGCTTAGGCGGCGGTCACGAACTCCAGCAGGACCATGTGATCGCGCTT
CTCGTTGGGGTCTTTGCTCAGCTTGGACTGGGTGCTCAGGTAGTGGTTGTCGGGCAGCAGCACGGGGCCG
TCGCCGATGGGGGTGTTCTGCTGGTAGTGGTCGGCGAGCTGCACGCCGCCGTCCTCGATGTTGTGGCGGA
TCTTGAAGTTGGCCTTGATGCCGTTCTTCTGCTTGTCGGCGGTGATATAGACGTTGTCGCTAAAGTAGTT
GTACTCCAGCTTGTGCCCCAGGATGTTGCCGTCCTCCTTGAAGTCGATGCCCTTCAGCTCGATGCGGTTC
ACCAGGGTGTCGCCCTCGAACTTCACCTCGGCGCGGGTCTTGTAGTTGCCGTCGTCCTTGAAGAAGATGG
TGCGCTCCTGGACGTAGCCTTCGGGCATGGCGGACTTGAAGAAGTCGTGCTGCTTCATGTGGTCGGGGTA
GCGGGCGAAGCACTGCACGCCCCAGGACAGGGTGGTCACGAGGGTGGGCCAGGGCACGGGCAGCTTGCCG
GTGGTGCAGATGAACTTCAGGGTCAGCTTGCCGTAGGTGGCATCGCCCTCGCCCTCGCCGGACACGCTGA
ACTTGTGGCCGTTTACGTCGCCGTCCAGCTCGACCAGGATGGGCACCACCCCGGTGAACAGCTCCTCGCC
CTTGCTCACCATTGCGGCCGCCATCGGATCCCCAGACTGTTTGCTAGCTGATTCTTTGTTTTGGCAATTT
GATGGTTTTGATGAATTTGCTGTGATCCAGGGGTGTTCAAGTACTTCTCTGAGCATTGGCCTCTGGCTGG
GATTATGCTTCAACAGTCTTGAAATGAGGTCCCTGGCTCCCTCTGTTACAAAGTCAGGGAATGTGAACTC
AACCCGTGATATTCTTTTGTAGGTCTCTTGGTATGTGTTTGCCTCAAAAGGAGGCTTCCCAACTAAAAAT
TCATAGCAAAGAACTCCAAGGCTCCAGAGATCCACCTTCTCATCATGCATCCGACCTTCAATCATTTCAG
GGGGCAGGTAGTCCAGGGTGCCACAGAGAGTGGTCCTCCTGGAAGATGGAGCATGTACTGACCACCCAAA
ATCTGCAATTTTAAGCTCTCCAGCTGATCCAAGAAGTAAGTTCTCTGGCTTAATGTCTCTATGAATAACT
CTCTTCGAATGGCAATATGATAGTGCATTTGCCAATTCTGTTATATAAGTAGCAGTTCTCTGCTCATCAA
ACTTTGAAAGTTTCTGAAGTTCTCTATAAACTGTTCCAAGTGGTGCATATTCCAGAATTAGGTAGACTCT
GGTAGCATCATGGAAATAACCATACAGTCTAAGAATATTAGGATGCCGAAGGTGGGACTGTATTTCTACT
TCTCTTCTGAGCTGATGCTCCACTCCGGCTTTCTCCAGCTGAGCTTTAAATAACACCATAAGAGCCAGAA
TAAACTTGCTTTGCTTTTCTCTTGCCAAATAAACATTACCAAACTTTCCTTTACCCAGAGGGCGACCAAT
TTCAAAGTCTTCCAAAGCCCACTGCCTCTTTTTTGATTCTTCATTTTTCTGTTTTGATGCCAGTTCCTCC
TCAGGATTATTTTCAGGTGCCGATGGCAGGGGCTGCTTGCTCTTTTGGGTGTTATTCAGTGGCCTGGAGA
CAGGATGAGGTACACTGGTTGCCTGCAATTGCTTCTGCTTCTGATTCTGAACCGGCTTGTGACTGGAGAC
AAGTTTTTGTGCTTGCAAAGGAATGCGCTGGGAAGAATTTGAAGGACACAAGACCCGCTGAGCCTGGCCA
CTATTTACAGGTAATGGATTCTGACAAGGAAATTGCTGAGTCACGAGAACACGTTTTGGACCTCCAACTG
GAGCTGTAGCCTTAACAGGTCCTGAAATGCAGTTTTCTTTAGATCGGTCCATGAATTCGAAGCTTCCCTT
GTACAGCTCGTCCATGCCCATCACATCGGTAAATGCCTTTTGCCACTCCTTGAAGTTGAGTTCGGTCTTG
GAGTGCTTGAGTTCCGTCTTACGGAACACGAACATCGGCTGGTTCTTCAGGATGTTGGCCGCCATTGGCT
TGGCAAAGGTGTAGGTGGTCCGCGCAGTGCTCTGGTAGCGCTTGCCATTTCCAGTGGTGTAAGTCCAGTC
AAAGGTGCTGATGATGGTTTTGTCGTTGGGGTACAGCATCTTGGTCACGCACCAGTCCGCAGCGGTCAGC
GAGTTGGTCATCACAGGACCGTCAGCAGGGAAACCAGTCCCCTTCACCTGAAACTCTCCTTTGATGTGGC
TTCCCTCGTAGGTGTAGCGGTAGTTGGAAGTCAGGGAGGCACCGTCTTCAAACTGCATTGTGCGATGGAC
TTGGTATCCGGAGCCATCTTTCATGGCGGCCTGGAAAGGCGACATCCCGTCGGGGAAGGGCAGGTACTGA
TGGAATCCATACCCGATTTGAGGGACCAGAATCCAGGGGGAGAACTGGAGGTCACCCTTGGTGGACTTCA
GGTTTAACTCCTCATAACCATCATTTGGATTGCCGGTGCCACGACCCACCATGTCAAAGTCCACACCGTT
GAAGGAGCCAAAGATGTGTAACTCATGTGTCGCTGGGAGAGAGGCCATGTTATCCTCCTCTCCTTTGGAG
ACCATCTCGAGATCTGAGTCCGGTAGCGCTAGCGGATCTGACGGTTCACTAAACCAGCTCTGCTTATATA
GACCTCCCACCGTACACGCCTACCGCCCATTTGCGTCAATGGGGCGGAGTTGTTACGACATTTTGGAAAG
TCCCGTTGATTTTGGTGCCAAAACAAACTCCCATTGACGTCAATGGGGTGGAGACTTGGAAATCCCCGTG
AGTCAAACCGCTATCCACGCCCATTGATGTACTGCCAAAACCGCATCACCATGGTAATAGCGATGACTAA
TACGTAGATGTACTGCCAAGTAGGAAAGTCCCATAAGGTCATGTACTGGGCATAATGCCAGGCGGGCCAT
TTACCGTCATTGACGTCAATAGGGGGCGTACTTGGCATATGATACACTTGATGTACTGCCAAGTGGGCAG
TTTACCGTAAATACTCCACCCATTGACGTCAATGGAAAGTCCCTATTGGCGTTACTATGGGAACATACGT
CATTATTGACGTCAATGGGCGGGGGTCGTTGGGCGGTCAGCCAGGCGGGCCATTTACCGTAAGTTATGTA
ACGCGGAACTCCATATATGGGCTATGAACTAATGACCCCGTAATTGATTACTATTAATAACTAATGCATG
GCGGTAATACGGTTATCCACAGAATCAGGGGATAACGCAGGAAAGAACATGTGAGCAAAAGGCCAGCAAA
AGGCCAGGAACCGTAAAAAGGCCGCGTTGCTGGCGTTTTTCCATAGGCTCCGCCCCCCTGACGAGCATCA
CAAAAATCGACGCTCAAGTCAGAGGTGGCGAAACCCGACAGGACTATAAAGATACCAGGCGTTTCCCCCT
GGAAGCTCCCTCGTGCGCTCTCCTGTTCCGACCCTGCCGCTTACCGGATACCTGTCCGCCTTTCTCCCTT
CGGGAAGCGTGGCGCTTTCTCATAGCTCACGCTGTAGGTATCTCAGTTCGGTGTAGGTCGTTCGCTCCAA
GCTGGGCTGTGTGCACGAACCCCCCGTTCAGCCCGACCGCTGCGCCTTATCCGGTAACTATCGTCTTGAG
TCCAACCCGGTAAGACACGACTTATCGCCACTGGCAGCAGCCACTGGTAACAGGATTAGCAGAGCGAGGT
ATGTAGGCGGTGCTACAGAGTTCTTGAAGTGGTGGCCTAACTACGGCTACACTAGAAGAACAGTATTTGG
TATCTGCGCTCTGCTGAAGCCAGTTACCTTCGGAAAAAGAGTTGGTAGCTCTTGATCCGGCAAACAAACC
ACCGCTGGTAGCGGTGGTTTTTTTGTTTGCAAGCAGCAGATTACGCGCAGAAAAAAAGGATCTCAAGAAG
ATCCTTTGATCTTTTCTACGGGGTCTGACGCTCAGTGGAACGAAAACTCACGTTAAGGGATTTTGGTCAT
GAGATTATCAAAAAGGATCTTCACCTAGATCCTTTTAAATTAAAAATGAAGTTTTAAATCAATCTAAAGT
ATATATGAGTAACCTGAGGCTATGGCAGGGCCTGCCGCCCCGACGTTGGCTGCGAGCCCTGGGCCTTCAC
CCGAACTTGGGGGGTGGGGTGGGGAAAAGGAAGAAACGCGGGCGTATTGGCCCCAATGGGGTCTCGGTGG
GGTATCGACAGAGTGCCAGCCCTGGGACCGAACCCCGCGTTTATGAACAAACGACCCAACACCGTGCGTT
TTATTCTGTCTTTTTATTGCCGTCATAGCGCGGGTTCCTTCCGGTATTGTCTCCTTCCGTGTTTCAGTTA
GCCTCCCCCTAGGGTGGGCGAAGAACTCCAGCATGAGATCCCCGCGCTGGAGGATCATCCAGCCGGCGTC
CCGGAAAACGATTCCGAAGCCCAACCTTTCATAGAAGGCGGCGGTGGAATCGAAATCTCGTGATGGCAGG
TTGGGCGTCGCTTGGTCGGTCATTTCGAACCCCAGAGTCCCGCTCAGAAGAACTCGTCAAGAAGGCGATA
GAAGGCGATGCGCTGCGAATCGGGAGCGGCGATACCGTAAAGCACGAGGAAGCGGTCAGCCCATTCGCCG
CCAAGCTCTTCAGCAATATCACGGGTAGCCAACGCTATGTCCTGATAGCGGTCCGCCACACCCAGCCGGC
CACAGTCGATGAATCCAGAAAAGCGGCCATTTTCCACCATGATATTCGGCAAGCAGGCATCGCCATGGGT
CACGACGAGATCCTCGCCGTCGGGCATGCTCGCCTTGAGCCTGGCGAACAGTTCGGCTGGCGCGAGCCCC
TGATGCTCTTCGTCCAGATCATCCTGATCGACAAGACCGGCTTCCATCCGAGTACGTGCTCGCTCGATGC
GATGTTTCGCTTGGTGGTCGAATGGGCAGGTAGCCGGATCAAGCGTATGCAGCCGCCGCATTGCATCAGC
CATGATGGATACTTTCTCGGCAGGAGCAAGGTGAGATGACAGGAGATCCTGCCCCGGCACTTCGCCCAAT
AGCAGCCAGTCCCTTCCCGCTTCAGTGACAACGTCGAGCACAGCTGCGCAAGGAACGCCCGTCGTGGCCA
GCCACGATAGCCGCGCTGCCTCGTCTTGCAGTTCATTCAGGGCACCGGACAGGTCGGTCTTGACAAAAAG
AACCGGGCGCCCCTGCGCTGACAGCCGGAACACGGCGGCATCAGAGCAGCCGATTGTCTGTTGTGCCCAG
TCATAGCCGAATAGCCTCTCCACCCAAGCGGCCGGAGAACCTGCGTGCAATCCATCTTGTTCAATCATGC
GAAACGATCCTCATCCTGTCTCTTGATCGATCTTTGCAAAAGCCTAGGCCTCCAAAAAAGCCT
